>Addgene plasmid #87503 | NG-14 | addgene full sequence | sequence record 174704 | Addgene NGS Result
CTAAATTGTAAGCGTTAATATTTTGTTAAAATTCGCGTTAAATTTTTGTTAAATCAGCTCATTTTTTAAC
CAATAGGCCGAAATCGGCAAAATCCCTTATAAATCAAAAGAATAGACCGAGATAGGGTTGAGTGGCCGCT
ACAGGGCGCTCCCATTCGCCATTCAGGCTGCGCAACTGTTGGGAAGGGCGTTTCGGTGCGGGCCTCTTCG
CTATTACGCCAGCTGGCGAAAGGGGGATGTGCTGCAAGGCGATTAAGTTGGGTAACGCCAGGGTTTTCCC
AGTCACGACGTTGTAAAACGACGGCCAGTGAGCGCGACGTAATACGACTCACTATAGGGCGAATTGGCGG
AAGGCCGTCAAGGCCACGTGTCTTGTCCAGAGCTCGTATCCTGCAGTTAACGCCGGAGCAAGTTGTAGCA
ATCGCGTCGAATGGAGGGGGAAAGCAAGCCCTGGAAACCGTGCAAAGGTTGTTGCCGGTATTATGCCAAG
CCCATGGTTTAACCCCTGATCAAGTAGTCCTGCAGGATACGGTACCTGGAGCACAAGACTGGCCTCATGG
GCCTTCCGCTCACTGCCCGCTTTCCAGTCGGGAAACCTGTCGTGCCAGCTGCATTAACATGGTCATAGCT
GTTTCCTTGCGTATTGGGCGCTCTCCGCTTCCTCGCTCACTGACTCGCTGCGCTCGGTCGTTCGGGTAAA
GCCTGGGGTGCCTAATGAGCAAAAGGCCAGCAAAAGGCCAGGAACCGTAAAAAGGCCGCGTTGCTGGCGT
TTTTCCATAGGCTCCGCCCCCCTGACGAGCATCACAAAAATCGACGCTCAAGTCAGAGGTGGCGAAACCC
GACAGGACTATAAAGATACCAGGCGTTTCCCCCTGGAAGCTCCCTCGTGCGCTCTCCTGTTCCGACCCTG
CCGCTTACCGGATACCTGTCCGCCTTTCTCCCTTCGGGAAGCGTGGCGCTTTCTCATAGCTCACGCTGTA
GGTATCTCAGTTCGGTGTAGGTCGTTCGCTCCAAGCTGGGCTGTGTGCACGAACCCCCCGTTCAGCCCGA
CCGCTGCGCCTTATCCGGTAACTATCGTCTTGAGTCCAACCCGGTAAGACACGACTTATCGCCACTGGCA
GCAGCCACTGGTAACAGGATTAGCAGAGCGAGGTATGTAGGCGGTGCTACAGAGTTCTTGAAGTGGTGGC
CTAACTACGGCTACACTAGAAGAACAGTATTTGGTATCTGCGCTCTGCTGAAGCCAGTTACCTTCGGAAA
AAGAGTTGGTAGCTCTTGATCCGGCAAACAAACCACCGCTGGTAGCGGTGGTTTTTTTGTTTGCAAGCAG
CAGATTACGCGCAGAAAAAAAGGATCTCAAGAAGATCCTTTGATCTTTTCTACGGGGTCTGACGCTCAGT
GGAACGAAAACTCACGTTAAGGGATTTTGGTCATGAGATTATCAAAAAGGATCTTCACCTAGATCCTTTT
AAATTAAAAATGAAGTTTTAAATCAATCTAAAGTATATATGAGTAAACTTGGTCTGACAGTTACCAATGC
TTAATCAGTGAGGCACCTATCTCAGCGATCTGTCTATTTCGTTCATCCATAGTTGCCTGACTCCCCGTCG
TGTAGATAACTACGATACGGGAGGGCTTACCATCTGGCCCCAGTGCTGCAATGATACCGCGAGAACCACG
CTCACCGGCTCCAGATTTATCAGCAATAAACCAGCCAGCCGGAAGGGCCGAGCGCAGAAGTGGTCCTGCA
ACTTTATCCGCCTCCATCCAGTCTATTAATTGTTGCCGGGAAGCTAGAGTAAGTAGTTCGCCAGTTAATA
GTTTGCGCAACGTTGTTGCCATTGCTACAGGCATCGTGGTGTCACGCTCGTCGTTTGGTATGGCTTCATT
CAGCTCCGGTTCCCAACGATCAAGGCGAGTTACATGATCCCCCATGTTGTGCAAAAAAGCGGTTAGCTCC
TTCGGTCCTCCGATCGTTGTCAGAAGTAAGTTGGCCGCAGTGTTATCACTCATGGTTATGGCAGCACTGC
ATAATTCTCTTACTGTCATGCCATCCGTAAGATGCTTTTCTGTGACTGGTGAGTACTCAACCAAGTCATT
CTGAGAATAGTGTATGCGGCGACCGAGTTGCTCTTGCCCGGCGTCAATACGGGATAATACCGCGCCACAT
AGCAGAACTTTAAAAGTGCTCATCATTGGAAAACGTTCTTCGGGGCGAAAACTCTCAAGGATCTTACCGC
TGTTGAGATCCAGTTCGATGTAACCCACTCGTGCACCCAACTGATCTTCAGCATCTTTTACTTTCACCAG
CGTTTCTGGGTGAGCAAAAACAGGAAGGCAAAATGCCGCAAAAAAGGGAATAAGGGCGACACGGAAATGT
TGAATACTCATACTCTTCCTTTTTCAATATTATTGAAGCATTTATCAGGGTTATTGTCTCATGAGCGGAT
ACATATTTGAATGTATTTAGAAAAATAAACAAATAGGGGTTCCGCGCACATTTCCCCGAAAAGTGCCAC
Features (pLannotate 1.2.2; 8 found; start..end, strand, type, name):
      3..134     -  rep_origin     M13 ori (fragment): M13 bacteriophage origin of replication; arrow indicates direction of (+) strand synthesis
    155..311     -  CDS            lacZα (fragment): LacZα fragment of β-galactosidase; lacZ fragment
    320..338     +  promoter       T7 promoter: promoter for bacteriophage T7 RNA polymerase
    570..617     -  CDS            lacI (fragment): lac repressor; lacI; The lac repressor binds to the lac operator to inhibit transcription in E. coli. This inhibition can be relieved by adding lactose or isopropyl-β-D-thiogalactopyranoside (IPTG).
    654..694     -  rep_origin     RSF ori (fragment): Plasmids containing the RSF 1030 origin of replication can be propagated in E. coli cells that contain additional plasmids with compatible origins.
    772..1360    -  rep_origin     ori: high-copy-number ColE1/pMB1/pBR322/pUC origin of replication
   1531..2391    -  CDS            AmpR: β-lactamase; bla; confers resistance to ampicillin, carbenicillin, and related antibiotics
   2392..2496    -  promoter       AmpR promoter: bla
