[The description below was written by a language model from this plasmid's Addgene catalogue record, the feature table of its GenBank file and pLannotate feature annotations shown in this document.]
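Description:
NG-14 is a small, high-copy bacterial cloning plasmid built on the pMA-T gene-synthesis backbone. It serves as a storage and template vector for one synthetic fragment of a TAL effector DNA-binding-domain library. The full sequence record is about 2.5 kb and is almost entirely backbone. It carries a ColE1/pUC-type origin for high-copy replication in E. coli and a β-lactamase gene with its own promoter for ampicillin selection. The annotation software also detected several short remnants: partial M13 origin, lacZα, lacI and RSF origin matches. These are fragmentary hits and are unlikely to be functional elements. A T7 promoter lies next to the region where the insert presumably sits, an unannotated stretch between the T7 promoter and the lacI fragment. Nothing in the record indicates that the fragment is meant to be transcribed or expressed from this plasmid.

The payload is the synthetic insert NG-14, whose stated purpose is library amplification of that fragment. The insert is not annotated in the feature table. The separate GenBank record covers only a 145 bp synthetic segment with no internal features, which is presumably the fragment itself or part of it. By TALE convention, "NG" refers to the repeat-variable diresidue that recognises thymine, and the number probably indicates a repeat position in the array, though the record states neither point. The plasmid belongs to a toolkit for building custom TAL effector arrays by isothermal assembly. In that scheme, individual repeat fragments are amplified from template plasmids like this one and then joined in order to make TALE DNA-binding domains for TALENs or other designer effectors. The cloning method used to insert the fragment is not recorded.
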