Addgene plasmid #87503: NG-14
Purpose: For library amplification of fragment NG-14
Depositing lab: Steve Pollard. Depositing organization: University of Edinburgh. Publication: STAR: a simple TAL effector assembly reaction using isothermal assembly. Gogolok S, Garcia-Diaz C, Pollard SM. Sci Rep. 2016 Sep 12;6:33209. doi: 10.1038/srep33209. PubMed 27615025.
Backbone
  Vector backbone: pMA-T
  Backbone manufacturer: Life Technologies
  Vector type: TALEN, Synthetic Biology ; TALE DBD library preparation
Growth in bacteria
  Bacterial resistance: Ampicillin, 100 μg/mL
  Growth temperature: 37°C
  Growth strain: DH5alpha
  Copy number: High Copy
Gene/Insert
  Gene/Insert name: NG-14
  Species: Synthetic
  Cloning method: Unknown
Terms and licenses: Academic/Nonprofit Terms; Industry Terms: Not Available to Industry
How to cite: NG-14 was a gift from Steve Pollard (Addgene plasmid # 87503 ; http://n2t.net/addgene:87503 ; RRID:Addgene_87503)
