LOCUS       Exported 145 bp ds-DNA linear SYN 02-JUN-2021
DEFINITION  For library amplification of fragment NG-14.
ACCESSION   .
VERSION     .
KEYWORDS    NG-14
SOURCE      synthetic DNA construct
  ORGANISM  synthetic DNA construct
REFERENCE   1 (bases 1 to 145)
  AUTHORS   Gogolok S, Garcia-Diaz C, Pollard SM
  TITLE     STAR: a simple TAL effector assembly reaction using isothermal
            assembly.
  JOURNAL   Sci Rep. 2016 Sep 12;6:33209. doi: 10.1038/srep33209.
  PUBMED    27615025
REFERENCE   2 (bases 1 to 145)
  AUTHORS   .
  TITLE     Direct Submission
  JOURNAL   Exported Jun 2, 2021 from SnapGene Server 1.1.58
            http://www.snapgene.com
FEATURES             Location/Qualifiers
     source          1..145
                     /organism="synthetic DNA construct"
                     /mol_type="other DNA"
ORIGIN
        1 gtatcctgca gttaacgccg gagcaagttg tagcaatcgc gtcgaatgga gggggaaagc
       61 aagccctgga aaccgtgcaa aggttgttgc cggtattatg ccaagcccat ggtttaaccc
      121 ctgatcaagt agtcctgcag gatac
//
